Addgene plasmid #41305: TAL3131
Depositing lab: Keith Joung. Publication: Targeted gene disruption in somatic zebrafish cells using engineered TALENs. Sander JD, Cade L, Khayter C, Reyon D, Peterson RT, Joung JK, Yeh JR. Nat Biotechnol. 2011 Aug 5;29(8):697-8. doi: 10.1038/nbt.1934. PubMed 21822241.
Backbone
  Vector backbone: JDS70
  Backbone manufacturer: Addgene plasmid #32285
  Backbone size w/o insert (bp): 6447
  Vector type: Mammalian Expression ; T7
Growth in bacteria
  Bacterial resistance: Ampicillin, 100 μg/mL
  Growth temperature: 37°C
  Growth strain: XL1 Blue
  Copy number: High Copy
Gene/Insert
  Gene/Insert name: ZebrafishCommunity-nr2e3-Right (alt name: nr2e3)
  Species: D. rerio (zebrafish)
  Insert size (bp): 1640
  Entrez Gene: nr2e3 (a.k.a. wu:fj55b07, zgc:103631)
  Promoter: CMV
  Tag / fusion protein: 3X Flag (N terminal on backbone); WT FOKI (C terminal on backbone)
  Cloning method: Restriction Enzyme; 5′ cloning site N/A (destroyed during cloning); 3′ cloning site N/A (destroyed during cloning)
  Sequencing primers: 5′ CMV-F; 3′ BGH-rev
Terms and licenses: Academic/Nonprofit Terms; Industry Terms: Not Available to Industry
Depositor comments: Target binding site: TTCCCACTGCTGGTGTCA It is strongly recommended that users perform a diagnostic digest to verify this plasmid prior to use. For example, a double digest of the plasmid with BamHI and KpnI should result in two bands at 2.3kb and 5.8kb.
How to cite: TAL3131 was a gift from Keith Joung (Addgene plasmid # 41305 ; http://n2t.net/addgene:41305 ; RRID:Addgene_41305)
