[The description below was written by a language model from this plasmid's Addgene catalogue record.]
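Description:
TAL3131 is a TALEN expression plasmid built on the JDS70 backbone (about 6.4 kb without insert), a vector classed as mammalian expression with a T7 promoter. It is maintained in E. coli as a high-copy plasmid under ampicillin selection. The record provides no feature table, so details such as the specific origin of replication and the polyadenylation signal are not explicitly stated, although the use of a BGH reverse sequencing primer suggests a BGH terminator region downstream of the coding sequence.

The roughly 1.6 kb insert encodes an engineered TAL effector repeat array designated as the "Right" monomer of a pair directed against the zebrafish nr2e3 gene. It was cloned by restriction enzyme methods into sites that were destroyed in the process. The backbone places the array in frame with an N-terminal 3X FLAG tag and a C-terminal wild-type FokI nuclease domain. Expression is driven by the CMV promoter in cultured cells, while the T7 element would allow in vitro transcription of mRNA, a format commonly used for injection into zebrafish embryos.

Because FokI cleaves only as a dimer, this right-hand TALEN is meant to be used with a matching left-hand partner binding the opposite half-site. Together they introduce a double-strand break in the intervening spacer, whose error-prone repair yields insertions and deletions that disrupt the gene. The partner construct is not identified in this record. The plasmid belongs to a collection of zebrafish-targeting TALENs associated with work on targeted gene disruption in somatic zebrafish cells, and the depositor advises confirming plasmid integrity by diagnostic digest, a sensible precaution given the repetitive TAL array.
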