>Addgene plasmid #41305 | TAL3131 | depositor partial sequence | sequence record 54944 | TAL3131 sequence 2430 bps
TCTAGAGCTAGCACCATGGACTACAAAGACCATGACGGTGATTATAAAGATCATGACATCGATTACAAGG
ATGACGATGACAAGATGGCCCCCAAGAAGAAGAGGAAGGTGGGCATTCACCGCGGGGTACCTATGGTGGA
CTTGAGGACACTCGGTTATTCGCAACAGCAACAGGAGAAAATCAAGCCTAAGGTCAGGAGCACCGTCGCG
CAACACCACGAGGCGCTTGTGGGGCATGGCTTCACTCATGCGCATATTGTCGCGCTTTCACAGCACCCTG
CGGCGCTTGGGACGGTGGCTGTCAAATACCAAGATATGATTGCGGCCCTGCCCGAAGCCACGCACGAGGC
AATTGTAGGGGTCGGTAAACAGTGGTCGGGAGCGCGAGCACTTGAGGCGCTGCTGACTGTGGCGGGTGAG
CTTAGGGGGCCTCCGCTCCAGCTCGACACCGGGCAGCTGCTGAAGATCGCGAAGAGAGGGGGAGTAACAG
CGGTAGAGGCAGTGCACGCCTGGCGCAATGCGCTCACCGGGGCCCCCTTGAACCTGACCCCAGACCAGGT
AGTCGCAATCGCGTCAAACGGAGGGGGAAAGCAAGCCCTGGAAACCGTGCAAAGGTTGTTGCCGGTCCTT
TGTCAAGACCACGGCCTTACACCGGAGCAAGTCGTGGCCATTGCATCCCACGACGGTGGCAAACAGGCTC
TTGAGACGGTTCAGAGACTTCTCCCAGTTCTCTGTCAAGCCCACGGGCTGACTCCCGATCAAGTTGTAGC
GATTGCGTCGCATGACGGAGGGAAACAAGCATTGGAGACTGTCCAACGGCTCCTTCCCGTGTTGTGTCAA
GCCCACGGTTTGACGCCTGCACAAGTGGTCGCCATCGCCAGCCATGATGGCGGTAAGCAGGCGCTGGAAA
CAGTACAGCGCCTGCTGCCTGTACTGTGCCAGGATCATGGACTGACCCCAGACCAGGTAGTCGCAATCGC
GTCGAACATTGGGGGAAAGCAAGCCCTGGAAACCGTGCAAAGGTTGTTGCCGGTCCTTTGTCAAGACCAC
GGCCTTACACCGGAGCAAGTCGTGGCCATTGCATCCCACGACGGTGGCAAACAGGCTCTTGAGACGGTTC
AGAGACTTCTCCCAGTTCTCTGTCAAGCCCACGGGCTGACTCCCGATCAAGTTGTAGCGATTGCGTCCAA
CGGTGGAGGGAAACAAGCATTGGAGACTGTCCAACGGCTCCTTCCCGTGTTGTGTCAAGCCCACGGTTTG
ACGCCTGCACAAGTGGTCGCCATCGCCAACAACAACGGCGGTAAGCAGGCGCTGGAAACAGTACAGCGCC
TGCTGCCTGTACTGTGCCAGGATCATGGACTGACCCCAGACCAGGTAGTCGCAATCGCGTCACATGACGG
GGGAAAGCAAGCCCTGGAAACCGTGCAAAGGTTGTTGCCGGTCCTTTGTCAAGACCACGGCCTTACACCG
GAGCAAGTCGTGGCCATTGCAAGCAATGGGGGTGGCAAACAGGCTCTTGAGACGGTTCAGAGACTTCTCC
CAGTTCTCTGTCAAGCCCACGGGCTGACTCCCGATCAAGTTGTAGCGATTGCGAATAACAATGGAGGGAA
ACAAGCATTGGAGACTGTCCAACGGCTCCTTCCCGTGTTGTGTCAAGCCCACGGTTTGACGCCTGCACAA
GTGGTCGCCATCGCCAACAACAACGGCGGTAAGCAGGCGCTGGAAACAGTACAGCGCCTGCTGCCTGTAC
TGTGCCAGGATCATGGACTGACCCCAGACCAGGTAGTCGCAATCGCGTCAAACGGAGGGGGAAAGCAAGC
CCTGGAAACCGTGCAAAGGTTGTTGCCGGTCCTTTGTCAAGACCACGGCCTTACACCGGAGCAAGTCGTG
GCCATTGCAAATAATAACGGTGGCAAACAGGCTCTTGAGACGGTTCAGAGACTTCTCCCAGTTCTCTGTC
AAGCCCACGGGCTGACTCCCGATCAAGTTGTAGCGATTGCGTCCAACGGTGGAGGGAAACAAGCATTGGA
GACTGTCCAACGGCTCCTTCCCGTGTTGTGTCAAGCCCACGGTTTGACGCCTGCACAAGTGGTCGCCATC
GCCAGCCATGATGGCGGTAAGCAGGCGCTGGAAACAGTACAGCGCCTGCTGCCTGTACTGTGCCAGGATC
ATGGACTGACACCCGAACAGGTGGTCGCCATTGCTTCTAACATCGGAGGACGGCCAGCCTTGGAGTCCAT
CGTAGCCCAATTGTCCAGGCCCGATCCCGCGTTGGCTGCGTTAACGAATGACCATCTGGTGGCGTTGGCA
TGTCTTGGTGGACGACCCGCGCTCGATGCAGTCAAAAAGGGTCTGCCTCATGCTCCCGCATTGATCAAAA
GAACCAACCGGCGGATTCCCGAGAGAACTTCCCATCGAGTCGCGGGATCC
