>Addgene plasmid #41305 | TAL3131 | addgene partial sequence | sequence record 56925 | JDS-TALEN-F 5'-TAGGGGTCGGTAAACAGTGG-3'
TGTGGCGGGTGAGCTTAGGGGGCCTCCGCTCCAGCTCGACACCGGGCAGCTGCTGAAGATCGCGAAGAGA
GGGGGAGTAACAGCGGTAGAGGCAGTGCACGCCTGGCGCAATGCGCTCACCGGGGCCCCCTTGAACCTGA
CCCCAGACCAGGTAGTCGCAATCGCGTCAAACGGAGGGGGAAAGCAAGCCCTGGAAACCGTGCAAAGGTT
GTTGCCGGTCCTTTGTCAAGACCACGGCCTTACACCGGAGCAAGTCGTGGCCATTGCATCCCACGACGGT
GGCAAACAGGCTCTTGAGACGGTTCAGAGACTTCTCCCAGTTCTCTGTCAAGCCCACGGGCTGACTCCCG
ATCAAGTTGTAGCGATTGCGTCGCATGACGGAGGGAAACAAGCATTGGAGACTGTCCAACGGCTCCTTCC
CGTGTTGTGTCAAGCCCACGGTTTGACGCCTGCACAAGTGGTCGCCATCGCCAGCCATGATGGCGGTAAG
CAGGCGCTGGAAACAGTACAGCGCCTGCTGCCTGTACTGTGCCAGGATCATGGACTGACCCCAGACCAGG
TAGTCGCAATCGCGTCGAACATTGGGGGAAAGCAAGCCCTGGAAACCGTGCAAAGGTTGTTGCCGGTCCT
TTGTCAAGACCACGGCCTTACACCGGAGCAAGTCGTGGCCATTGCATCCCACGACGGTGGCAAACAGGCT
CTTGAGACGGTTCAGAGACTTCTCCCAGTTCTCTGTCAAGCCCACGGGCTGACTCCCGATCAAGTTGTAG
CGATTGCGTCCAACGGTGGAGGGAAA
